Addgene plasmid #87693: pCAG-ERT2-PhoCl-Gal4VP16-PhoCl-ERT2
Purpose: Express ERT2-PhoCl-Gal4VP16-PhoCl-ERT2 in mammalian cells
Depositing lab: Robert Campbell. Depositing organization: University of Alberta. Publication: Optogenetic control with a photocleavable protein, PhoCl. Zhang W, Lohman AW, Zhuravlova Y, Lu X, Wiens MD, Hoi H, Yaganoglu S, Mohr MA, Kitova EN, Klassen JS, Pantazis P, Thompson RJ, Campbell RE. Nat Methods. 2017 Mar 13. doi: 10.1038/nmeth.4222. PubMed 28288123.
Backbone
  Vector backbone: pCAG
  Vector type: Mammalian Expression
Growth in bacteria
  Bacterial resistance: Ampicillin, 100 μg/mL
  Growth temperature: 37°C
  Growth strain: NEB Stable
  Copy number: Unknown
Gene/Insert
  Gene/Insert name: ERT2-PhoCl-Gal4VP16-PhoCl-ERT2
  Species: Synthetic
Resource information
  A portion of this plasmid was derived from a plasmid made by: This vector plasmid was modified from pCAG-ERT2CreERT2 (Connie Cepko lab, Addgene plasmid # 13777)
Terms and licenses: Academic/Nonprofit Terms; Industry Terms: Not Available to Industry
How to cite: pCAG-ERT2-PhoCl-Gal4VP16-PhoCl-ERT2 was a gift from Robert Campbell (Addgene plasmid # 87693 ; http://n2t.net/addgene:87693 ; RRID:Addgene_87693)
