[The description below was written by a language model from this plasmid's Addgene catalogue record, the feature table of its GenBank file and pLannotate feature annotations shown in this document.]
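Description:
pCAG-ERT2-PhoCl-Gal4VP16-PhoCl-ERT2 is a mammalian expression plasmid of about 8.9 kb built on the pCAG backbone and derived from a pCAG-ERT2CreERT2 vector, with the Cre segment replaced by a photocleavable transcription factor cassette. It is maintained in E. coli through a high-copy ColE1/pUC-type origin and selected with ampicillin via the bla gene under its own promoter. The backbone also carries remnants of the lac promoter/operator region and an SV40 early promoter/origin fragment followed by an SV40 poly(A) signal. The SV40 origin could support episomal replication in cells expressing large T antigen. No mammalian selection marker is annotated.

Expression is driven by the CAG arrangement: the CMV immediate-early enhancer, the chicken β-actin promoter and a chimeric β-actin/β-globin intron, with a rabbit β-globin poly(A) signal terminating the transcript. The synthetic open reading frame encodes a single fusion in which the GAL4 DNA-binding domain, an SV40 nuclear localization signal and the herpes simplex VP16 activation domain are flanked on each side by PhoCl and then by ERT2, the mutated estrogen receptor ligand-binding domain. ERT2 domains normally hold a fused protein out of the nucleus in the absence of tamoxifen-type ligands, while PhoCl separates into two fragments on exposure to violet light. The design therefore implies that illumination cuts both linkers and frees Gal4-VP16 from its ERT2 anchors, so that it can enter the nucleus and activate a UAS-controlled reporter or gene supplied separately. The construct is intended for optogenetic control of transcription in mammalian cells. The depositor's sequence and the repository's sequencing result differ by a few bases in length but show the same feature layout.
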