LOCUS       Exported 8864 bp ds-DNA circular SYN 31-JAN-2017
DEFINITION  synthetic circular DNA
ACCESSION   .
VERSION     .
KEYWORDS    Untitled 5
SOURCE      synthetic DNA construct
  ORGANISM  synthetic DNA construct
REFERENCE   1 (bases 1 to 8864)
  AUTHORS   .
  TITLE     Direct Submission
  JOURNAL   Exported Tuesday, Jan 31, 2017 from SnapGene Viewer 3.2.1
            http://www.snapgene.com
FEATURES             Location/Qualifiers
     source          1..8864
                     /organism="synthetic DNA construct"
                     /mol_type="other DNA"
     enhancer        4..383
                     /note="CMV enhancer"
                     /note="human cytomegalovirus immediate early enhancer"
     promoter        386..661
                     /note="chicken beta-actin promoter"
     intron          662..1670
                     /note="chimeric intron"
                     /note="chimera between introns from chicken beta-actin and
                     rabbit beta-globin"
     CDS             1742..2689
                     /codon_start=1
                     /note="ERT2"
                     /translation="MAGDMRAANLWPSPLMIKRSKKNSLALSLTADQMVSALLDAEPPI
                     LYSEYDPTRPFSEASMMGLLTNLADRELVHMINWAKRVPGFVDLTLHDQVHLLECAWLE
                     ILMIGLVWRSMEHPVKLLFAPNLLLDRNQGKCVEGMVEIFDMLLATSSRFRMMNLQGEE
                     FVCLKSIILLNSGVYTFLSSTLKSLEEKDHIHRVLDKITDTLIHLMAKAGLTLQQQHQR
                     LAQLLLILSHIRHMSNKGMEHLYSMKCKNVVPLYDLLLEAADAHRLHAPTSRGGASVEE
                     TDQSHLATAGSTSSHSLQKYYITGEAEGFPATAVD"
     misc_feature    2696..3421
                     /note="PhoCl"
     misc_feature    3428..4114
                     /note="Gal4VP16"
     CDS             3860..3880
                     /codon_start=1
                     /product="nuclear localization signal of SV40 large T
                     antigen"
                     /note="SV40 NLS"
                     /translation="PKKKRKV"
     CDS             3881..4114
                     /codon_start=1
                     /gene="UL48"
                     /product="transcriptional activation domain of herpes
                     simplex virus protein VP16 (Triezenberg et al., 1988;
                     Cousens et al., 1989)"
                     /note="VP16 AD"
                     /translation="APPTDVSLGDELHLDGEDVAMAHADALDDFDLDMLGDGDSPGPGF
                     TPHDSAPYGALDMADFEFEQMFTDALGIDEYGG"
     misc_feature    4121..4846
                     /note="PhoCl"
     misc_feature    4853..5797
                     /note="ERT2"
     polyA_site      5953..6008
                     /note="beta-globin poly(A) signal"
                     /note="rabbit beta-globin polyadenylation signal"
     primer_bind     complement(6367..6383)
                     /note="M13 rev"
                     /note="common sequencing primer, one of multiple similar
                     variants"
     protein_bind    6391..6407
                     /bound_moiety="lac repressor encoded by lacI"
                     /note="lac operator"
                     /note="The lac repressor binds to the lac operator to
                     inhibit transcription in E. coli. This inhibition can be
                     relieved by adding lactose or
                     isopropyl-beta-D-thiogalactopyranoside (IPTG)."
     promoter        complement(6415..6445)
                     /note="lac promoter"
                     /note="promoter for the E. coli lac operon"
     protein_bind    6460..6481
                     /bound_moiety="E. coli catabolite activator protein"
                     /note="CAP binding site"
                     /note="CAP binding activates transcription in the presence
                     of cAMP."
     promoter        6540..6735
                     /note="SV40 promoter"
                     /note="SV40 early promoter"
     rep_origin      6586..6721
                     /note="SV40 ori"
                     /note="SV40 origin of replication"
     polyA_signal    6741..6875
                     /note="SV40 poly(A) signal"
                     /note="SV40 polyadenylation signal"
     rep_origin      complement(7114..7702)
                     /direction=LEFT
                     /note="ori"
                     /note="high-copy-number ColE1/pMB1/pBR322/pUC origin of
                     replication"
     CDS             complement(7873..8733)
                     /codon_start=1
                     /gene="bla"
                     /product="beta-lactamase"
                     /note="AmpR"
                     /note="confers resistance to ampicillin, carbenicillin, and
                     related antibiotics"
                     /translation="MSIQHFRVALIPFFAAFCLPVFAHPETLVKVKDAEDQLGARVGYI
                     ELDLNSGKILESFRPEERFPMMSTFKVLLCGAVLSRIDAGQEQLGRRIHYSQNDLVEYS
                     PVTEKHLTDGMTVRELCSAAITMSDNTAANLLLTTIGGPKELTAFLHNMGDHVTRLDRW
                     EPELNEAIPNDERDTTMPVAMATTLRKLLTGELLTLASRQQLIDWMEADKVAGPLLRSA
                     LPAGWFIADKSGAGERGSRGIIAALGPDGKPSRIVVIYTTGSQATMDERNRQIAEIGAS
                     LIKHW"
     promoter        complement(8734..8838)
                     /gene="bla"
                     /note="AmpR promoter"
ORIGIN
        1 gtcgacattg attattgact agttattaat agtaatcaat tacggggtca ttagttcata
       61 gcccatatat ggagttccgc gttacataac ttacggtaaa tggcccgcct ggctgaccgc
      121 ccaacgaccc ccgcccattg acgtcaataa tgacgtatgt tcccatagta acgccaatag
      181 ggactttcca ttgacgtcaa tgggtggact atttacggta aactgcccac ttggcagtac
      241 atcaagtgta tcatatgcca agtacgcccc ctattgacgt caatgacggt aaatggcccg
      301 cctggcatta tgcccagtac atgaccttat gggactttcc tacttggcag tacatctacg
      361 tattagtcat cgctattacc atgggtcgag gtgagcccca cgttctgctt cactctcccc
      421 atctcccccc cctccccacc cccaattttg tatttattta ttttttaatt attttgtgca
      481 gcgatggggg cggggggggg gggggcgcgc gccaggcggg gcggggcggg gcgaggggcg
      541 gggcggggcg aggcggagag gtgcggcggc agccaatcag agcggcgcgc tccgaaagtt
      601 tccttttatg gcgaggcggc ggcggcggcg gccctataaa aagcgaagcg cgcggcgggc
      661 gggagtcgct gcgttgcctt cgccccgtgc cccgctccgc gccgcctcgc gccgcccgcc
      721 ccggctctga ctgaccgcgt tactcccaca ggtgagcggg cgggacggcc cttctcctcc
      781 gggctgtaat tagcgcttgg tttaatgacg gctcgtttct tttctgtggc tgcgtgaaag
      841 ccttaaaggg ctccgggagg gccctttgtg cgggggggag cggctcgggg ggtgcgtgcg
      901 tgtgtgtgtg cgtggggagc gccgcgtgcg gcccgcgctg cccggcggct gtgagcgctg
      961 cgggcgcggc gcggggcttt gtgcgctccg cgtgtgcgcg aggggagcgc ggccgggggc
     1021 ggtgccccgc ggtgcggggg ggctgcgagg ggaacaaagg ctgcgtgcgg ggtgtgtgcg
     1081 tgggggggtg agcagggggt gtgggcgcgg cggtcgggct gtaacccccc cctgcacccc
     1141 cctccccgag ttgctgagca cggcccggct tcgggtgcgg ggctccgtgc ggggcgtggc
     1201 gcggggctcg ccgtgccggg cggggggtgg cggcaggtgg gggtgccggg cggggcgggg
     1261 ccgcctcggg ccggggaggg ctcgggggag gggcgcggcg gccccggagc gccggcggct
     1321 gtcgaggcgc ggcgagccgc agccattgcc ttttatggta atcgtgcgag agggcgcagg
     1381 gacttccttt gtcccaaatc tggcggagcc gaaatctggg aggcgccgcc gcaccccctc
     1441 tagcgggcgc gggcgaagcg gtgcggcgcc ggcaggaagg aaatgggcgg ggagggcctt
     1501 cgtgcgtcgc cgcgccgccg tccccttctc catctccagc ctcggggctg ccgcaggggg
     1561 acggctgcct tcggggggga cggggcaggg cggggttcgg cttctggcgt gtgaccggcg
     1621 gctctagagc ctctgctaac catgttcatg ccttcttctt tttcctacag ctcctgggca
     1681 acgtgctggt tattgtgctg tctcatcatt ttggcaaaga attcccgggt gagccgccac
     1741 catggctgga gacatgagag ctgccaacct ttggccaagc ccgctcatga tcaaacgctc
     1801 taagaagaac agcctggcct tgtccctgac ggccgaccag atggtcagtg ccttgttgga
     1861 tgctgagccc cccatactct attccgagta tgatcctacc agacccttca gtgaagcttc
     1921 gatgatgggc ttactgacca acctggcaga cagggagctg gttcacatga tcaactgggc
     1981 gaagagggtg ccaggctttg tggatttgac cctccatgat caggtccacc ttctagaatg
     2041 tgcctggcta gagatcctga tgattggtct cgtctggcgc tccatggagc acccagtgaa
     2101 gctactgttt gctcctaact tgctcttgga caggaaccag ggaaaatgtg tagagggcat
     2161 ggtggagatc ttcgacatgc tgctggctac atcatctcgg ttccgcatga tgaatctgca
     2221 gggagaggag tttgtgtgcc tcaaatctat tattttgctt aattctggag tgtacacatt
     2281 tctgtccagc accctgaagt ctctggaaga gaaggaccat atccaccgag tcctggacaa
     2341 gatcacagac actttgatcc acctgatggc caaggcaggc ctgaccctgc agcagcagca
     2401 ccagcggctg gcccagctcc tcctcatcct ctcccacatc aggcacatga gtaacaaagg
     2461 catggagcat ctgtacagca tgaagtgcaa gaacgtggtg cccctctatg acctgctgct
     2521 ggaggcggcg gacgcccacc gcctacatgc gcccactagc cgtggagggg catccgtgga
     2581 ggagacggac caaagccact tggccactgc gggctctact tcatcgcatt ccttgcaaaa
     2641 gtattacatc acgggggagg cagagggttt ccctgccaca gctgtcgacg gtaccgtgat
     2701 ccctgactac ttcaagcaga gcttccccga gggctacagc tgggagcgca gcatgaccta
     2761 cgaggacggc ggcatctgca tcgccaccaa cgacatcaca atggaggggg acagcttcat
     2821 caacaagatc cacttcaagg gcacgaactt cccccccaac ggccccgtga tgcagaagag
     2881 gaccgtgggc tgggaggcca gcaccgagaa gatgtacgag cgcgacggcg tgctgaaggg
     2941 cgacgtgaag atgaagctgc tgctgaaggg cggcggccac tatcgctgcg actaccgcac
     3001 cacctacaag gtcaagcaga agcccgtaaa gctgcccgac taccacttcg tggaccaccg
     3061 catcgagatc ctgagccacg acaaggacta caacaaggtg aagctgtacg agcacgccgt
     3121 ggcccgcaac tccaccgaca gcatggacga gctgtacaag ggtggcagcg gtggcatggt
     3181 gagcaagggc gaggagacca ttacaagcgt gatcaagcct gacatgaaga acaagctgcg
     3241 catggagggc aacgtgaacg gccacgcctt cgtgatcgag ggcgagggca gcggcaagcc
     3301 cttcgagggc atccagacga ttgatttgga ggtgaaggag ggcgccccgc tgcccttcgc
     3361 ctacgacatc ctgaccaccg ccttccacta cggcaaccgc gtgttcacca agtacccacg
     3421 ggctagctct atcgaacaag catgcgatat ttgccgactt aaaaagctca agtgctccaa
     3481 agaaaaaccg aagtgcgcca agtgtctgaa gaacaactgg gagtgtcgct actctcccaa
     3541 aaccaaaagg tctccgctga ctagggcaca tctgacagaa gtggaatcaa ggctagaaag
     3601 actggaacag ctatttctac tgatttttcc tcgagaagac cttgacatga ttttgaaaat
     3661 ggattcttta caggatataa aagcattgtt aacaggatta tttgtacaag ataatgtgaa
     3721 taaagatgcc gtcacagata gattggcttc agtggagact gatatgcctc taacattgag
     3781 acagcataga ataagtgcga catcatcatc ggaagagagt agtaacaaag gtcaaagaca
     3841 gttgactgta tcgatgggcc ctaaaaagaa gcgtaaagtc gcccccccga ccgatgtcag
     3901 cctgggggac gagctccact tagacggcga ggacgtggcg atggcgcatg ccgacgcgct
     3961 agacgatttc gatctggaca tgttggggga cggggattcc ccgggtccgg gatttacccc
     4021 ccacgactcc gccccctacg gcgctctgga tatggccgac ttcgagtttg agcagatgtt
     4081 taccgatgcc cttggaattg acgagtacgg tgggtccgga gtgatccctg actacttcaa
     4141 gcagagcttc cccgagggct acagctggga gcgcagcatg acctacgagg acggcggcat
     4201 ctgcatcgcc accaacgaca tcacaatgga gggggacagc ttcatcaaca agatccactt
     4261 caagggcacg aacttccccc ccaacggccc cgtgatgcag aagaggaccg tgggctggga
     4321 ggccagcacc gagaagatgt acgagcgcga cggcgtgctg aagggcgacg tgaagatgaa
     4381 gctgctgctg aagggcggcg gccactatcg ctgcgactac cgcaccacct acaaggtcaa
     4441 gcagaagccc gtaaagctgc ccgactacca cttcgtggac caccgcatcg agatcctgag
     4501 ccacgacaag gactacaaca aggtgaagct gtacgagcac gccgtggccc gcaactccac
     4561 cgacagcatg gacgagctgt acaagggtgg cagcggtggc atggtgagca agggcgagga
     4621 gaccattaca agcgtgatca agcctgacat gaagaacaag ctgcgcatgg agggcaacgt
     4681 gaacggccac gccttcgtga tcgagggcga gggcagcggc aagcccttcg agggcatcca
     4741 gacgattgat ttggaggtga aggagggcgc cccgctgccc ttcgcctacg acatcctgac
     4801 caccgccttc cactacggca accgcgtgtt caccaagtac ccacggctcg acccatctgc
     4861 tggagacatg agagctgcca acctttggcc aagcccgctc atgatcaaac gctctaagaa
     4921 gaacagcctg gccttgtccc tgacggccga ccagatggtc agtgccttgt tggatgctga
     4981 gccccccata ctctattccg agtatgatcc taccagaccc ttcagtgaag cttcgatgat
     5041 gggcttactg accaacctgg cagacaggga gctggttcac atgatcaact gggcgaagag
     5101 ggtgccaggc tttgtggatt tgaccctcca tgatcaggtc caccttctag aatgtgcctg
     5161 gctagagatc ctgatgattg gtctcgtctg gcgctccatg gagcacccag tgaagctact
     5221 gtttgctcct aacttgctct tggacaggaa ccagggaaaa tgtgtagagg gcatggtgga
     5281 gatcttcgac atgctgctgg ctacatcatc tcggttccgc atgatgaatc tgcagggaga
     5341 ggagtttgtg tgcctcaaat ctattatttt gcttaattct ggagtgtaca catttctgtc
     5401 cagcaccctg aagtctctgg aagagaagga ccatatccac cgagtcctgg acaagatcac
     5461 agacactttg atccacctga tggccaaggc aggcctgacc ctgcagcagc agcaccagcg
     5521 gctggcccag ctcctcctca tcctctccca catcaggcac atgagtaaca aaggcatgga
     5581 gcatctgtac agcatgaagt gcaagaacgt ggtgcccctc tatgacctgc tgctggaggc
     5641 ggcggacgcc caccgcctac atgcgcccac tagccgtgga ggggcatccg tggaggagac
     5701 ggaccaaagc cacttggcca ctgcgggctc tacttcatcg cattccttgc aaaagtatta
     5761 catcacgggg gaggcagagg gtttccctgc cacagcttga tagcggccgc actcctcagg
     5821 tgcaggctgc ctatcagaag gtggtggctg gtgtggccaa tgccctggct cacaaatacc
     5881 actgagatct ttttccctct gccaaaaatt atggggacat catgaagccc cttgagcatc
     5941 tgacttctgg ctaataaagg aaatttattt tcattgcaat agtgtgttgg aattttttgt
     6001 gtctctcact cggaaggaca tatgggaggg caaatcattt aaaacatcag aatgagtatt
     6061 tggtttagag tttggcaaca tatgccatat gctggctgcc atgaacaaag gtggctataa
     6121 agaggtcatc agtatatgaa acagccccct gctgtccatt ccttattcca tagaaaagcc
     6181 ttgacttgag gttagatttt ttttatattt tgttttgtgt tatttttttc tttaacatcc
     6241 ctaaaatttt ccttacatgt tttactagcc agatttttcc tcctctcctg actactccca
     6301 gtcatagctg tccctcttct cttatgaaga tccctcgacc tgcagcccaa gcttggcgta
     6361 atcatggtca tagctgtttc ctgtgtgaaa ttgttatccg ctcacaattc cacacaacat
     6421 acgagccgga agcataaagt gtaaagcctg gggtgcctaa tgagtgagct aactcacatt
     6481 aattgcgttg cgctcactgc ccgctttcca gtcgggaaac ctgtcgtgcc agcggatccg
     6541 catctcaatt agtcagcaac catagtcccg cccctaactc cgcccatccc gcccctaact
     6601 ccgcccagtt ccgcccattc tccgccccat ggctgactaa ttttttttat ttatgcagag
     6661 gccgaggccg cctcggcctc tgagctattc cagaagtagt gaggaggctt ttttggaggc
     6721 ctaggctttt gcaaaaagct aacttgttta ttgcagctta taatggttac aaataaagca
     6781 atagcatcac aaatttcaca aataaagcat ttttttcact gcattctagt tgtggtttgt
     6841 ccaaactcat caatgtatct tatcatgtct ggatccgctg cattaatgaa tcggccaacg
     6901 cgcggggaga ggcggtttgc gtattgggcg ctcttccgct tcctcgctca ctgactcgct
     6961 gcgctcggtc gttcggctgc ggcgagcggt atcagctcac tcaaaggcgg taatacggtt
     7021 atccacagaa tcaggggata acgcaggaaa gaacatgtga gcaaaaggcc agcaaaaggc
     7081 caggaaccgt aaaaaggccg cgttgctggc gtttttccat aggctccgcc cccctgacga
     7141 gcatcacaaa aatcgacgct caagtcagag gtggcgaaac ccgacaggac tataaagata
     7201 ccaggcgttt ccccctggaa gctccctcgt gcgctctcct gttccgaccc tgccgcttac
     7261 cggatacctg tccgcctttc tcccttcggg aagcgtggcg ctttctcaat gctcacgctg
     7321 taggtatctc agttcggtgt aggtcgttcg ctccaagctg ggctgtgtgc acgaaccccc
     7381 cgttcagccc gaccgctgcg ccttatccgg taactatcgt cttgagtcca acccggtaag
     7441 acacgactta tcgccactgg cagcagccac tggtaacagg attagcagag cgaggtatgt
     7501 aggcggtgct acagagttct tgaagtggtg gcctaactac ggctacacta gaaggacagt
     7561 atttggtatc tgcgctctgc tgaagccagt taccttcgga aaaagagttg gtagctcttg
     7621 atccggcaaa caaaccaccg ctggtagcgg tggttttttt gtttgcaagc agcagattac
     7681 gcgcagaaaa aaaggatctc aagaagatcc tttgatcttt tctacggggt ctgacgctca
     7741 gtggaacgaa aactcacgtt aagggatttt ggtcatgaga ttatcaaaaa ggatcttcac
     7801 ctagatcctt ttaaattaaa aatgaagttt taaatcaatc taaagtatat atgagtaaac
     7861 ttggtctgac agttaccaat gcttaatcag tgaggcacct atctcagcga tctgtctatt
     7921 tcgttcatcc atagttgcct gactccccgt cgtgtagata actacgatac gggagggctt
     7981 accatctggc cccagtgctg caatgatacc gcgagaccca cgctcaccgg ctccagattt
     8041 atcagcaata aaccagccag ccggaagggc cgagcgcaga agtggtcctg caactttatc
     8101 cgcctccatc cagtctatta attgttgccg ggaagctaga gtaagtagtt cgccagttaa
     8161 tagtttgcgc aacgttgttg ccattgctac aggcatcgtg gtgtcacgct cgtcgtttgg
     8221 tatggcttca ttcagctccg gttcccaacg atcaaggcga gttacatgat cccccatgtt
     8281 gtgcaaaaaa gcggttagct ccttcggtcc tccgatcgtt gtcagaagta agttggccgc
     8341 agtgttatca ctcatggtta tggcagcact gcataattct cttactgtca tgccatccgt
     8401 aagatgcttt tctgtgactg gtgagtactc aaccaagtca ttctgagaat agtgtatgcg
     8461 gcgaccgagt tgctcttgcc cggcgtcaat acgggataat accgcgccac atagcagaac
     8521 tttaaaagtg ctcatcattg gaaaacgttc ttcggggcga aaactctcaa ggatcttacc
     8581 gctgttgaga tccagttcga tgtaacccac tcgtgcaccc aactgatctt cagcatcttt
     8641 tactttcacc agcgtttctg ggtgagcaaa aacaggaagg caaaatgccg caaaaaaggg
     8701 aataagggcg acacggaaat gttgaatact catactcttc ctttttcaat attattgaag
     8761 catttatcag ggttattgtc tcatgagcgg atacatattt gaatgtattt agaaaaataa
     8821 acaaataggg gttccgcgca catttccccg aaaagtgcca cctg
//
