Features (pLannotate 1.2.2; 22 found; start..end, strand, type, name):
      5..384     +  enhancer       CMV enhancer: human cytomegalovirus immediate early enhancer
    386..659     +  promoter       chicken β-actin promoter: No description available
    660..1676    +  intron         chimeric intron: chimera between introns from chicken β-actin and rabbit β-globin
   1751..2686    +  CDS            ERT2: mutated ligand-binding domain of the human estrogen receptor (Feil et al., 1997)
   2702..3427    +  CDS            PhoCl: photocleavable protein that separates into two fragments upon exposure to violet light (Zhang et al., 2017)
   3434..3859    +  CDS            GAL4 DNA binding domain: DNA binding domain of the GAL4 transcriptional activator; Saccharomyces cerevisiae GAL4 (truncated)
   3887..4120    +  CDS            VP16 AD: transcriptional activation domain of herpes simplex virus protein VP16 (Triezenberg et al., 1988; Cousens et al., 1989); UL48
   4127..4852    +  CDS            PhoCl: photocleavable protein that separates into two fragments upon exposure to violet light (Zhang et al., 2017)
   4865..5800    +  CDS            ERT2: mutated ligand-binding domain of the human estrogen receptor (Feil et al., 1997)
   5817..5888    +  CDS            HBB (fragment): HBB_PONPY - Experimental evidence at transcript level: Swiss-Prot protein existence level 2. Involved in oxygen transport from the lung to the various peripheral tissues. From Pongo pygmaeus (Bornean orangutan).
   5959..6014    +  polyA_signal   β-globin poly(A) signal: rabbit β-globin polyadenylation signal (Gil and Proudfoot, 1987)
   6399..6415    -  protein_bind   lac operator: The lac repressor binds to the lac operator to inhibit transcription in E. coli. This inhibition can be relieved by adding lactose or isopropyl-β-D-thiogalactopyranoside (IPTG). lac repressor encoded by lacI
   6423..6453    -  promoter       lac promoter: promoter for the E. coli lac operon
   6468..6489    -  protein_bind   CAP binding site: CAP binding activates transcription in the presence of cAMP. E. coli catabolite activator protein
   6502..6541    -  CDS            lacI (fragment): lac repressor; lacI; The lac repressor binds to the lac operator to inhibit transcription in E. coli. This inhibition can be relieved by adding lactose or isopropyl-β-D-thiogalactopyranoside (IPTG).
   6548..6570    +  promoter       SV40 promoter (fragment): SV40 enhancer and early promoter
   6594..6729    +  rep_origin     SV40 ori: SV40 origin of replication
   6749..6883    +  polyA_signal   SV40 poly(A) signal: SV40 polyadenylation signal
   6885..6939    -  CDS            lacI (fragment): lac repressor; lacI; The lac repressor binds to the lac operator to inhibit transcription in E. coli. This inhibition can be relieved by adding lactose or isopropyl-β-D-thiogalactopyranoside (IPTG).
   7122..7710    -  rep_origin     ori: high-copy-number ColE1/pMB1/pBR322/pUC origin of replication
   7881..8741    -  CDS            AmpR: β-lactamase; bla; confers resistance to ampicillin, carbenicillin, and related antibiotics
   8742..8846    -  promoter       AmpR promoter: bla
>Addgene plasmid #87693 | pCAG-ERT2-PhoCl-Gal4VP16-PhoCl-ERT2 | addgene full sequence | sequence record 178280 | Addgene NGS Result
GGTCGACATTGATTATTGACTAGTTATTAATAGTAATCAATTACGGGGTCATTAGTTCATAGCCCATATA
TGGAGTTCCGCGTTACATAACTTACGGTAAATGGCCCGCCTGGCTGACCGCCCAACGACCCCCGCCCATT
GACGTCAATAATGACGTATGTTCCCATAGTAACGCCAATAGGGACTTTCCATTGACGTCAATGGGTGGAG
TATTTACGGTAAACTGCCCACTTGGCAGTACATCAAGTGTATCATATGCCAAGTACGCCCCCTATTGACG
TCAATGACGGTAAATGGCCCGCCTGGCATTATGCCCAGTACATGACCTTATGGGACTTTCCTACTTGGCA
GTACATCTACGTATTAGTCATCGCTATTACCATGGTCGAGGTGAGCCCCACGTTCTGCTTCACTCTCCCC
ATCTCCCCCCCCTCCCCACCCCCAATTTTGTATTTATTTATTTTTTAATTATTTTGTGCAGCGATGGGGG
CGGGGGGGGGGGGGGGCGCGCGCGCGGGGGGGGGGGGGGCGAGGGGCGGGGCGGGGCGAGGCGGAGAGGT
GCGGCGGCAGCCAATCAGAGCGGCGCGCTCCGAAAGTTTCCTTTTATGGCGAGGCGGCGGCGGCGGCGGC
CCTATAAAAAGCGAAGCGCGCGGCGGGCGGGAGTCGCTGCGCGCTGCCTTCGCCCCGTGCCCCGCTCCGC
CGCCGCCTCGCGCCGCCCGCCCCGGCTCTGACTGACCGCGTTACTCCCACAGGTGAGCGGGCGGGACGGC
CCTTCTCCTCCGGGCTGTAATTAGCGCTTGGTTTAATGACGGCTTGTTTCTTTTCTGTGGCTGCGTGAAA
GCCTTGAGGGGCTCCGGGAGGGCCCTTTGTGCGGGGGGAGCGGCTCGGGGGGTGCGTGCGTGTGTGTGTG
CGTGGGGAGCGCCGCGTGCGGCTCCGCGCTGCCCGGCGGCTGTGAGCGCTGCGGGCGCGGCGCGGGGCTT
TGTGCGCTCCGCAGTGTGCGCGAGGGGAGCGCGGCCGGGGGCGGTGCCCCGCGGTGCGGGGGGGGCTGCG
AGGGGAACAAAGGCTGCGTGCGGGGTGTGTGCGTGGGGGGGTGAGCAGGGGGTGTGGGCGCGTCGGTCGG
GCTGCAACCCCCCCTGCACCCCCCTCCCCGAGTTGCTGAGCACGGCCCGGCTTCGGGTGCGGGGCTCCGT
ACGGGGCGTGGCGCGGGGCTCGCCGTGCCGGGCGGGGGGTGGCGGCAGGTGGGGGTGCCGGGCGGGGCGG
GGCCGCCTCGGGCCGGGGAGGGCTCGGGGGAGGGGCGCGGCGGCCCCCGGAGCGCCGGCGGCTGTCGAGG
CGCGGCGAGCCGCAGCCATTGCCTTTTATGGTAATCGTGCGAGAGGGCGCAGGGACTTCCTTTGTCCCAA
ATCTGTGCGGAGCCGAAATCTGGGAGGCGCCGCCGCACCCCCTCTAGCGGGCGCGGGGCGAAGCGGTGCG
GCGCCGGCAGGAAGGAAATGGGCGGGGAGGGCCTTCGTGCGTCGCCGCGCCGCCGTCCCCTTCTCCCTCT
CCAGCCTCGGGGCTGTCCGCGGGGGGACGGCTGCCTTCGGGGGGGACGGGGCAGGGCGGGGTTCGGCTTC
TGGCGTGTGACCGGCGGCTCTAGAGCCTCTGCTAACCATGTTCATGCCTTCTTCTTTTTCCTACAGCTCC
TGGGCAACGTGCTGGTTATTGTGCTGTCTCATCATTTTGGCAAAGAATTCCCGGGTGAGCCGCCACCATG
GCTGGAGACATGAGAGCTGCCAACCTTTGGCCAAGCCCGCTCATGATCAAACGCTCTAAGAAGAACAGCC
TGGCCTTGTCCCTGACGGCCGACCAGATGGTCAGTGCCTTGTTGGATGCTGAGCCCCCCATACTCTATTC
CGAGTATGATCCTACCAGACCCTTCAGTGAAGCTTCGATGATGGGCTTACTGACCAACCTGGCAGACAGG
GAGCTGGTTCACATGATCAACTGGGCGAAGAGGGTGCCAGGCTTTGTGGATTTGACCCTCCATGATCAGG
TCCACCTTCTAGAATGTGCCTGGCTAGAGATCCTGATGATTGGTCTCGTCTGGCGCTCCATGGAGCACCC
AGTGAAGCTACTGTTTGCTCCTAACTTGCTCTTGGACAGGAACCAGGGAAAATGTGTAGAGGGCATGGTG
GAGATCTTCGACATGCTGCTGGCTACATCATCTCGGTTCCGCATGATGAATCTGCAGGGAGAGGAGTTTG
TGTGCCTCAAATCTATTATTTTGCTTAATTCTGGAGTGTACACATTTCTGTCCAGCACCCTGAAGTCTCT
GGAAGAGAAGGACCATATCCACCGAGTCCTGGACAAGATCACAGACACTTTGATCCACCTGATGGCCAAG
GCAGGCCTGACCCTGCAGCAGCAGCACCAGCGGCTGGCCCAGCTCCTCCTCATCCTCTCCCACATCAGGC
ACATGAGTAACAAAGGCATGGAGCATCTGTACAGCATGAAGTGCAAGAACGTGGTGCCCCTCTATGACCT
GCTGCTGGAGGCGGCGGACGCCCACCGCCTACATGCGCCCACTAGCCGTGGAGGGGCATCCGTGGAGGAG
ACGGACCAAAGCCACTTGGCCACTGCGGGCTCTACTTCATCGCATTCCTTGCAAAAGTATTACATCACGG
GGGAGGCAGAGGGTTTCCCTGCCACAGCTGTCGACGGTACCGTGATCCCTGACTACTTCAAGCAGAGCTT
CCCCGAGGGCTACAGCTGGGAGCGCAGCATGACCTACGAGGACGGCGGCATCTGCATCGCCACCAACGAC
ATCACAATGGAGGGGGACAGCTTCATCAACAAGATCCACTTCAAGGGCACGAACTTCCCCCCCAACGGCC
CCGTGATGCAGAAGAGGACCGTGGGCTGGGAGGCCAGCACCGAGAAGATGTACGAGCGCGACGGCGTGCT
GAAGGGCGACGTGAAGATGAAGCTGCTGCTGAAGGGCGGCGGCCACTATCGCTGCGACTACCGCACCACC
TACAAGGTCAAGCAGAAGCCCGTAAAGCTGCCCGACTACCACTTCGTGGACCACCGCATCGAGATCCTGA
GCCACGACAAGGACTACAACAAGGTGAAGCTGTACGAGCACGCCGTGGCCCGCAACTCCACCGACAGCAT
GGACGAGCTGTACAAGGGTGGCAGCGGTGGCATGGTGAGCAAGGGCGAGGAGACCATTACAAGCGTGATC
AAGCCTGACATGAAGAACAAGCTGCGCATGGAGGGCAACGTGAACGGCCACGCCTTCGTGATCGAGGGCG
AGGGCAGCGGCAAGCCCTTCGAGGGCATCCAGACGATTGATTTGGAGGTGAAGGAGGGCGCCCCGCTGCC
CTTCGCCTACGACATCCTGACCACCGCCTTCCACTACGGCAACCGCGTGTTCACCAAGTACCCACGGGCT
AGCTCTATCGAACAAGCATGCGATATTTGCCGACTTAAAAAGCTCAAGTGCTCCAAAGAAAAACCGAAGT
GCGCCAAGTGTCTGAAGAACAACTGGGAGTGTCGCTACTCTCCCAAAACCAAAAGGTCTCCGCTGACTAG
GGCACATCTGACAGAAGTGGAATCAAGGCTAGAAAGACTGGAACAGCTATTTCTACTGATTTTTCCTCGA
GAAGACCTTGACATGATTTTGAAAATGGATTCTTTACAGGATATAAAAGCATTGTTAACAGGATTATTTG
TACAAGATAATGTGAATAAAGATGCCGTCACAGATAGATTGGCTTCAGTGGAGACTGATATGCCTCTAAC
ATTGAGACAGCATAGAATAAGTGCGACATCATCATCGGAAGAGAGTAGTAACAAAGGTCAAAGACAGTTG
ACTGTATCGATGGGCCCTAAAAAGAAGCGTAAAGTCGCCCCCCCGACCGATGTCAGCCTGGGGGACGAGC
TCCACTTAGACGGCGAGGACGTGGCGATGGCGCATGCCGACGCGCTAGACGATTTCGATCTGGACATGTT
GGGGGACGGGGATTCCCCGGGTCCGGGATTTACCCCCCACGACTCCGCCCCCTACGGCGCTCTGGATATG
GCCGACTTCGAGTTTGAGCAGATGTTTACCGATGCCCTTGGAATTGACGAGTACGGTGGGTCCGGAGTGA
TCCCTGACTACTTCAAGCAGAGCTTCCCCGAGGGCTACAGCTGGGAGCGCAGCATGACCTACGAGGACGG
CGGCATCTGCATCGCCACCAACGACATCACAATGGAGGGGGACAGCTTCATCAACAAGATCCACTTCAAG
GGCACGAACTTCCCCCCCAACGGCCCCGTGATGCAGAAGAGGACCGTGGGCTGGGAGGCCAGCACCGAGA
AGATGTACGAGCGCGACGGCGTGCTGAAGGGCGACGTGAAGATGAAGCTGCTGCTGAAGGGCGGCGGCCA
CTATCGCTGCGACTACCGCACCACCTACAAGGTCAAGCAGAAGCCCGTAAAGCTGCCCGACTACCACTTC
GTGGACCACCGCATCGAGATCCTGAGCCACGACAAGGACTACAACAAGGTGAAGCTGTACGAGCACGCCG
TGGCCCGCAACTCCACCGACAGCATGGACGAGCTGTACAAGGGTGGCAGCGGTGGCATGGTGAGCAAGGG
CGAGGAGACCATTACAAGCGTGATCAAGCCTGACATGAAGAACAAGCTGCGCATGGAGGGCAACGTGAAC
GGCCACGCCTTCGTGATCGAGGGCGAGGGCAGCGGCAAGCCCTTCGAGGGCATCCAGACGATTGATTTGG
AGGTGAAGGAGGGCGCCCCGCTGCCCTTCGCCTACGACATCCTGACCACCGCCTTCCACTACGGCAACCG
CGTGTTCACCAAGTACCCACGGGTCGAGCCATCTGCTGGAGACATGAGAGCTGCCAACCTTTGGCCAAGC
CCGCTCATGATCAAACGCTCTAAGAAGAACAGCCTGGCCTTGTCCCTGACGGCCGACCAGATGGTCAGTG
CCTTGTTGGATGCTGAGCCCCCCATACTCTATTCCGAGTATGATCCTACCAGACCCTTCAGTGAAGCTTC
GATGATGGGCTTACTGACCAACCTGGCAGACAGGGAGCTGGTTCACATGATCAACTGGGCGAAGAGGGTG
CCAGGCTTTGTGGATTTGACCCTCCATGATCAGGTCCACCTTCTAGAATGTGCCTGGCTAGAGATCCTGA
TGATTGGTCTCGTCTGGCGCTCCATGGAGCACCCAGTGAAGCTACTGTTTGCTCCTAACTTGCTCTTGGA
CAGGAACCAGGGAAAATGTGTAGAGGGCATGGTGGAGATCTTCGACATGCTGCTGGCTACATCATCTCGG
TTCCGCATGATGAATCTGCAGGGAGAGGAGTTTGTGTGCCTCAAATCTATTATTTTGCTTAATTCTGGAG
TGTACACATTTCTGTCCAGCACCCTGAAGTCTCTGGAAGAGAAGGACCATATCCACCGAGTCCTGGACAA
GATCACAGACACTTTGATCCACCTGATGGCCAAGGCAGGCCTGACCCTGCAGCAGCAGCACCAGCGGCTG
GCCCAGCTCCTCCTCATCCTCTCCCACATCAGGCACATGAGTAACAAAGGCATGGAGCATCTGTACAGCA
TGAAGTGCAAGAACGTGGTGCCCCTCTATGACCTGCTGCTGGAGGCGGCGGACGCCCACCGCCTACATGC
GCCCACTAGCCGTGGAGGGGCATCCGTGGAGGAGACGGACCAAAGCCACTTGGCCACTGCGGGCTCTACT
TCATCGCATTCCTTGCAAAAGTATTACATCACGGGGGAGGCAGAGGGTTTCCCTGCCACAGCTTGATAGC
GGCCGCACTCCTCAGGTGCAGGCTGCCTATCAGAAGGTGGTGGCTGGTGTGGCCAATGCCCTGGCTCACA
AATACCACTGAGATCTTTTTCCCTCTGCCAAAAATTATGGGGACATCATGAAGCCCCTTGAGCATCTGAC
TTCTGGCTAATAAAGGAAATTTATTTTCATTGCAATAGTGTGTTGGAATTTTTTGTGTCTCTCACTCGGA
AGGACATATGGGAGGGCAAATCATTTAAAACATCAGAATGAGTATTTGGTTTAGAGTTTGGCAACATATG
CCCATATGCTGGCTGCCATGAACAAAGGTTGGCTATAAAGAGGTCATCAGTATATGAAACAGCCCCCTGC
TGTCCATTCCTTATTCCATAGAAAAGCCTTGACTTGAGGTTAGATTTTTTTTATATTTTGTTTTGTGTTA
TTTTTTTCTTTAACATCCCTAAAATTTTCCTTACATGTTTTACTAGCCAGATTTTTCCTCCTCTCCTGAC
TACTCCCAGTCATAGCTGTCCCTCTTCTCTTATGGAGATCCCTCGACCTGCAGCCCAAGCTTGGCGTAAT
CATGGTCATAGCTGTTTCCTGTGTGAAATTGTTATCCGCTCACAATTCCACACAACATACGAGCCGGAAG
CATAAAGTGTAAAGCCTGGGGTGCCTAATGAGTGAGCTAACTCACATTAATTGCGTTGCGCTCACTGCCC
GCTTTCCAGTCGGGAAACCTGTCGTGCCAGCGGATCCGCATCTCAATTAGTCAGCAACCATAGTCCCGCC
CCTAACTCCGCCCATCCCGCCCCTAACTCCGCCCAGTTCCGCCCATTCTCCGCCCCATGGCTGACTAATT
TTTTTTATTTATGCAGAGGCCGAGGCCGCCTCGGCCTCTGAGCTATTCCAGAAGTAGTGAGGAGGCTTTT
TTGGAGGCCTAGGCTTTTGCAAAAAGCTAACTTGTTTATTGCAGCTTATAATGGTTACAAATAAAGCAAT
AGCATCACAAATTTCACAAATAAAGCATTTTTTTCACTGCATTCTAGTTGTGGTTTGTCCAAACTCATCA
ATGTATCTTATCATGTCTGGATCCGCTGCATTAATGAATCGGCCAACGCGCGGGGAGAGGCGGTTTGCGT
ATTGGGCGCTCTTCCGCTTCCTCGCTCACTGACTCGCTGCGCTCGGTCGTTCGGCTGCGGCGAGCGGTAT
CAGCTCACTCAAAGGCGGTAATACGGTTATCCACAGAATCAGGGGATAACGCAGGAAAGAACATGTGAGC
AAAAGGCCAGCAAAAGGCCAGGAACCGTAAAAAGGCCGCGTTGCTGGCGTTTTTCCATAGGCTCCGCCCC
CCTGACGAGCATCACAAAAATCGACGCTCAAGTCAGAGGTGGCGAAACCCGACAGGACTATAAAGATACC
AGGCGTTTCCCCCTGGAAGCTCCCTCGTGCGCTCTCCTGTTCCGACCCTGCCGCTTACCGGATACCTGTC
CGCCTTTCTCCCTTCGGGAAGCGTGGCGCTTTCTCATAGCTCACGCTGTAGGTATCTCAGTTCGGTGTAG
GTCGTTCGCTCCAAGCTGGGCTGTGTGCACGAACCCCCCGTTCAGCCCGACCGCTGCGCCTTATCCGGTA
ACTATCGTCTTGAGTCCAACCCGGTAAGACACGACTTATCGCCACTGGCAGCAGCCACTGGTAACAGGAT
TAGCAGAGCGAGGTATGTAGGCGGTGCTACAGAGTTCTTGAAGTGGTGGCCTAACTACGGCTACACTAGA
AGAACAGTATTTGGTATCTGCGCTCTGCTGAAGCCAGTTACCTTCGGAAAAAGAGTTGGTAGCTCTTGAT
CCGGCAAACAAACCACCGCTGGTAGCGGTGGTTTTTTTGTTTGCAAGCAGCAGATTACGCGCAGAAAAAA
AGGATCTCAAGAAGATCCTTTGATCTTTTCTACGGGGTCTGACGCTCAGTGGAACGAAAACTCACGTTAA
GGGATTTTGGTCATGAGATTATCAAAAAGGATCTTCACCTAGATCCTTTTAAATTAAAAATGAAGTTTTA
AATCAATCTAAAGTATATATGAGTAAACTTGGTCTGACAGTTACCAATGCTTAATCAGTGAGGCACCTAT
CTCAGCGATCTGTCTATTTCGTTCATCCATAGTTGCCTGACTCCCCGTCATGTAGATAACTACGATACGG
GAGGGCTTACCATCTGGCCCCAGTGCTGCAATGATACCGCGAGACCCACGCTCACCGGCTCCAGATTTAT
CAGCAATAAACCAGCCAGCCGGAAGGGCCGAGCGCAGAAGTGGTCCTGCAACTTTATCCGCCTCCATCCA
GTCTATTAATTGTTGCCAGGAAGCTAGAGTAAGTAGTTCGCCAGTTAATAGTTTGCGCAACGTTGTTGCC
ATTGCTACAGGCATCGTGGTGTCACGCTCGTCGTTTGGTATGGCTTCATTCAGCTCCGGTTCCCAACGAT
CAAGGCGAGTTACATGATCCCCCATGTTGTGCAAAAAAGCGGTTAGCTCCTTCGGTCCTCCGATCGTTGT
CAGAAGTAAGTTGGCCGCAGTGTTATCACTCATGGTTATGGCAGCACTGCATAATTCTCTTACTGTCATG
CCATCCGTAAGATGCTTTTCTGTGACTGGTGAGTACTCAACCAAGTCATTCTGAGAATAGTGTATGCGGC
GACCGAGTTGCTCTTGCCCGGCGTCAATACGGGATAATACCGCGCCACATAGCAGAACTTTAAAAGTGCT
CATCATTGGAAAACGTTCTTCGGGGCGAAAACTCTCAAGGATCTTACCGCTGTTGAGATCCAGTTCGATG
TAACCCACTCGTGCACCCAACTGATCTTCAGCATCTTTTACTTTCACCAGCGTTTCTGGGTGAGCAAAAA
CAGGAAGGCAAAATGCCGCAAAAAAGGGAATAAGGGCGACACGGAAATGTTGAATACTCATACTCTTCCT
TTTTCAATATTATTGAAGCATTTATCAGGGTTATTGTCTCATGAGCGGATACATATTTGAATGTATTTAG
AAAAATAAACAAATAGGGGTTCCGCGCACATTTCCCCGAAAAGTGCCACCTG
